Addgene plasmid #225170: pHBJT019
Purpose: (Empty Backbone) Low copy cloning vector with same multiple cloning site as pUC19 and pSU19 (TetR).
Depositing lab: Jenny-Lee Thomassin. Depositing organization: University of Saskatchewan. Publication: Generation of a plasmid series for rapid sub-cloning and use in various Enterobacteriaceae. Braun HG, Kanwal N, Rivera Lopez LF, Thomassin JL. J Biosci Bioeng. 2024 Sep 6:S1389-1723(24)00253-6. doi: 10.1016/j.jbiosc.2024.08.006. PubMed 39244484.
Backbone
  Vector backbone: Unknown
  Backbone size (bp): 4533
  Vector type: Bacterial Expression, Synthetic Biology
Growth in bacteria
  Bacterial resistance: Tetracycline, 10 μg/mL
  Growth temperature: 37°C
  Growth strain: DH5alpha
  Copy number: Low Copy
Gene/Insert
  Gene/Insert name: None
Terms and licenses: Academic/Nonprofit Terms; Industry Terms: Not Available to Industry
Depositor comments: Low copy plasmid (pSC101 ori and repA), pUC19 MCS, confers tetracycline resistance
How to cite: pHBJT019 was a gift from Jenny-Lee Thomassin (Addgene plasmid # 225170 ; http://n2t.net/addgene:225170 ; RRID:Addgene_225170)
