[The description below was written by a language model from this plasmid's Addgene catalogue record and pLannotate feature annotations shown in this document.]
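Description:
pHBJT019 is an empty, low-copy bacterial cloning and expression vector of 4,533 bp, built as part of a plasmid series intended for rapid sub-cloning and use across various Enterobacteriaceae. The parental backbone is recorded as unknown. Replication depends on the pSC101 origin together with the adjacent rep101 gene, whose RepA protein is required for initiation at that origin; this system keeps the plasmid at a low copy number. Selection is by tetracycline, conferred by the TcR efflux protein gene expressed from its own tet promoter.

The cloning region reproduces the pUC19 arrangement: a CAP binding site, lac promoter and lac operator sit upstream of the pUC18/19 multiple cloning site, which adjoins a lacZα fragment. Because the polylinker is the same as in pUC19 and pSU19, inserts can be moved between these vectors using the same restriction sites, letting a user change copy number or resistance marker without redesigning the cloning strategy. Inserts placed in the site would be transcribed from the lac promoter, which is subject to lac repressor control through the operator and can be relieved by IPTG in hosts that supply the repressor; only a short lacI fragment is annotated on the plasmid itself. Since lacZα is annotated only as a fragment, the record does not establish whether blue/white screening is possible.

Short annotated fragments of an RSF origin, bom and rop appear to be remnants of the source sequences used in assembly rather than functional elements. No insert is present.
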