Features (pLannotate 1.2.2; 13 found; start..end, strand, type, name):
    185..1135    +  CDS            Rep101: RepA protein needed for replication with the pSC101 origin; rep101
   1915..2048    +  rep_origin     RSF ori (fragment): Plasmids containing the RSF 1030 origin of replication can be propagated in E. coli cells that contain additional plasmids with compatible origins.
   2050..2142    +  CDS            lacI (fragment): lac repressor; lacI; The lac repressor binds to the lac operator to inhibit transcription in E. coli. This inhibition can be relieved by adding lactose or isopropyl-β-D-thiogalactopyranoside (IPTG).
   2155..2176    +  protein_bind   CAP binding site: CAP binding activates transcription in the presence of cAMP. E. coli catabolite activator protein
   2191..2221    +  promoter       lac promoter: promoter for the E. coli lac operon
   2229..2245    +  protein_bind   lac operator: The lac repressor binds to the lac operator to inhibit transcription in E. coli. This inhibition can be relieved by adding lactose or isopropyl-β-D-thiogalactopyranoside (IPTG). lac repressor encoded by lacI
   2282..2338    -  misc_feature   MCS: pUC18/19 multiple cloning site
   2335..2492    +  CDS            lacZα (fragment): LacZα fragment of β-galactosidase; lacZ fragment
   2498..2597    -  misc_feature   bom (fragment): basis of mobility region from pBR322
   2699..2734    -  CDS            rop (fragment): Rop protein, which maintains plasmids at low copy number; rop
   2833..2861    +  promoter       tet promoter: E. coli promoter for tetracycline efflux protein gene
   2909..4099    +  CDS            TcR: tetracycline efflux protein; tet; confers resistance to tetracycline
   4448..137     +  rep_origin     pSC101 ori (across the origin): low-copy replication origin that requires the Rep101 protein
>Addgene plasmid #225170 | pHBJT019 | addgene full sequence | sequence record 444694 | Addgene NGS Result
AAAAAAAACACACAAAGGTCTAGCGGAATTTACAGAGGGTCTAGCAGAATTTACAAGTTTTCCAGCAAAG
GTCTAGCAGAATTTACAGATACCCACAACTCAAAGGAAAAGGACTAGTAATTATCATTGACTAGCCCATC
TCAATTGGTATAGTGATTAAAATCACCTAGACCAATTGAGATGTATGTCTGAATTAGTTGTTTTCAAAGC
AAATGAACTAGCGATTAGTCGCTATGACTTAACGGAGCATGAAACCAAGCTAATTTTATGCTGTGTGGCA
CTACTCAACCCCACGATTGAAAACCCTACAAGGAAAGAACGGACGGTATCGTTCACTTATAACCAATACG
CTCAGATGATGAACATCAGTAGGGAAAATGCTTATGGTGTATTAGCTAAAGCAACCAGAGAGCTGATGAC
GAGAACTGTGGAAATCAGGAATCCTTTGGTTAAAGGCTTTGAGATTTTCCAGTGGACAAACTATGCCAAG
TTCTCAAGCGAAAAATTAGAATTAGTTTTTAGTGAAGAGATATTGCCTTATCTTTTCCAGTTAAAAAAAT
TCATAAAATATAATCTGGAACATGTTAAGTCTTTTGAAAACAAATACTCTATGAGGATTTATGAGTGGTT
ATTAAAAGAACTAACACAAAAGAAAACTCACAAGGCAAATATAGAGATTAGCCTTGATGAATTTAAGTTC
ATGTTAATGCTTGAAAATAACTACCATGAGTTTAAAAGGCTTAACCAATGGGTTTTGAAACCAATAAGTA
AAGATTTAAACACTTACAGCAATATGAAATTGGTGGTTGATAAGCGAGGCCGCCCGACTGATACGTTGAT
TTTCCAAGTTGAACTAGATAGACAAATGGATCTCGTAACCGAACTTGAGAACAACCAGATAAAAATGAAT
GGTGACAAAATACCAACAACCATTACATCAGATTCCTACCTACATAACGGACTAAGAAAAACACTACACG
ATGCTTTAACTGCAAAAATTCAGCTCACCAGTTTTGAGGCAAAATTTTTGAGTGACATGCAAAGTAAGTA
TGATCTCAATGGTTCGTTCTCATGGCTCACGCAAAAACAACGAACCACACTAGAGAACATACTGGCTAAA
TACGGAAGGATCTGAGGTTCTTATGGCTCTTGTATCTATCAGTGAAGCATCAAGACTAACAAACAAAAGT
AGAACAACTGTTCACCGTTACATATCAAAGGGAAAACTGTCCATATGCACAGATGAAAACGGTGTAAAAA
AGATAGATACATCAGAGCTTTTACGAGTTTTTGGTGCATTCAAAGCTGTTCACCATGAACAGATCGACAA
TGTAACAGATGAACAGCATGTAACACCTAATAGAACAGGTGAAACCAGTAAAACAAAGCAACTAGAACAT
GAAATTGAACACCTGAGACAACTTGTTACAGCTCAACAGTCACACATAGACAGCCTGAAACAGGCGATGC
TGCTTATCGAATCAAAGCTGCCGACAACACGGGAGCCAGTGACGCCTCCCGTGGGGAAAAAATCATGGCA
ATTCTGGAAGAAATAGCGCTTTCAGCCGGCAAACCGGCTGAAGCCGGATCTGCGATTCTGATAACAAACT
AGCAACACCAGAACAGCCCGTTTGCGGGCAGCAAAACCCGTACTTTTGGACGTTCCGGCGGTTTTTTGTG
GCGAGTGGTGTTCGGGCGGTGCGCGCAAGATCCATTATGTTAAACGGGCGAGTTTACATCTCAAAACCGC
CCGCTTAACACCATCAGAAATCCTCAGCGCGATTTTAAGCACCAACCCCCCCCCGTAACACCCAAATCCA
TACTGAAAGTGGCTTTGTTGAATAAATCAGATTTCGGGTAAGTCTCCAACGCCAGCAACGCGGCCTTTTT
ACGGTTCCTGGCCTTTTGCTGGCCTTTTGCTCACATGTTCTTTCCTGCGTTATCCCCTGATTCTGTGGAT
AACCGTATTACCGCCTTTGAGTGAGCTGATACCGCTCGCCGCAGCCGAACGACCGAGCGCAGCGAGTCAG
TGAGCGAGGAAGCGGAAGAGCGCCCAATACGCAAACCGCCTCTCCCCGCGCGTTGGCCGATTCATTAATG
CAGCTGGCACGACAGGTTTCCCGACTGGAAAGCGGGCAGTGAGCGCAACGCAATTAATGTGAGTTAGCTC
ACTCATTAGGCACCCCAGGCTTTACACTTTATGCTTCCGGCTCGTATGTTGTGTGGAATTGTGAGCGGAT
AACAATTTCACACAGGAAACAGCTATGACCATGATTACGCCAAGCTTGCATGCCTGCAGGTCGACTCTAG
AGGATCCCCGGGTACCGAGCTCGAATTCACTGGCCGTCGTTTTACAACGTCGTGACTGGGAAAACCCTGG
CGTTACCCAACTTAATCGCCTTGCAGCACATCCCCCTTTCGCCAGCTGGCGTAATAGCGAAGAGGCCCGC
ACCGATCGCCCTTCCCAACAGTTGCGCAGCCTGAATGGCGAATGGCGCCTGATGCGGTATTTTCTCCTTA
CGCATCTGTGCGGTATTTCACACCGCATATGGTGCACTCTCAGTACAATCTGCTCTGATGCCGCATAGTT
AAGCCAGCCCCGACACCCGCCAACACCCGCTGACGCGCCCTGACGGGCTTGTCTGCTCCCGGCATCCGCT
TACAGACAAGCTGTGACCGTCTCCGGGAGCTGCATGTGTCAGAGGTTTTCACCGTCATCACCGAAACGCG
CGAGACGAAAGGGCCTCGTGATACGCCTATTTTTATAGGTTAATGTCATGATAATAATGGTTTCTTAGAC
GTCAGGTGGCACTTTTCGGGGAAATGTGATGTTTGACAGCTTATCATCGATAAGCTTTAATGCGGTAGTT
TATCACAGTTAAATTGCTAACGCAGTCAGGCACCGTGTATGAAATCTAACAATGCGCTCATCGTCATCCT
CGGCACCGTCACCCTGGATGCTGTAGGCATAGGCTTGGTTATGCCGGTACTGCCGGGCCTCTTGCGGGAT
ATCGTCCATTCCGACAGCATCGCCAGTCACTATGGCGTGCTGCTAGCGCTATATGCGTTGATGCAATTTC
TATGCGCACCCGTTCTCGGAGCACTGTCCGACCGCTTTGGCCGCCGCCCAGTCCTGCTCGCTTCGCTACT
TGGAGCCACTATCGACTACGCGATCATGGCGACCACACCCGTCCTGTGGATCCTCTACGCCGGACGCATC
GTGGCCGGCATCACCGGCGCCACAGGTGCGGTTGCTGGCGCCTATATCGCCGACATCACCGATGGGGAAG
ATCGGGCTCGCCACTTCGGGCTCATGAGCGCTTGTTTCGGCGTGGGTATGGTGGCAGGCCCCGTGGCCGG
GGGACTGTTGGGCGCCATCTCCTTGCATGCACCATTCCTTGCGGCGGCGGTGCTCAACGGCCTCAACCTA
CTACTGGGCTGCTTCCTAATGCAGGAGTCGCATAAGGGAGAGCGTCGACCGATGCCCTTGAGAGCCTTCA
ACCCAGTCAGCTCCTTCCGGTGGGCGCGGGGCATGACTATCGTCGCCGCACTTATGACTGTCTTCTTTAT
CATGCAACTCGTAGGACAGGTGCCGGCAGCGCTCTGGGTCATTTTCGGCGAGGACCGCTTTCGCTGGAGC
GCGACGATGATCGGCCTGTCGCTTGCGGTATTCGGAATCTTGCACGCCCTCGCTCAAGCCTTCGTCACTG
GTCCCGCCACCAAACGTTTCGGCGAGAAGCAGGCCATTATCGCCGGCATGGCGGCCGACGCGCTGGGCTA
CGTCTTGCTGGCGTTCGCGACGCGAGGCTGGATGGCCTTCCCCATTATGATTCTTCTCGCTTCCGGCGGC
ATCGGGATGCCCGCGTTGCAGGCCATGCTGTCCAGGCAGGTAGATGACGACCATCAGGGACAGCTTCAAG
GATCGCTCGCGGCTCTTACCAGCCTAACTTCGATCATTGGACCGCTGATCGTCACGGCGATTTATGCCGC
CTCGGCGAGCACATGGAACGGGTTGGCATGGATTGTAGGCGCCGCCCTATACCTTGTCTGCCTCCCCGCG
TTGCGTCGCGGTGCATGGAGCCGGGCCACCTCGACCTGACCTCGCTAACGGATTCACCACTCCGCAGACC
CGCCATAAAACGCCCTGAGAAGCCCGTGACGGGCTTTTCTTGTATTATGGGTAGTTTCCTTGCATGAATC
CATAAAAGGCGCCTGTAGTGCCATTTACCCCCATTCACTGCCAGAGCCGTGAGCGCAGCGAACTGAATGT
CACGAAAAAGACAGCGACTCAGGTGCCTGATGGTCGGAGACAAAAGGAATATTCAGCGATTTGCCCGAGC
TTGCGAGGGTGCTACTTAAGCCTTTAGGGTTTTAAGGTCTGTTTTGTAGAGGAGCAAACAGCGTTTGCGA
CATCCTTTTGTAATACTGCGGAACTGACTAAAGTAGTGAGTTATACACAGGGCTGGGATCTATTCTTTTT
ATCTTTTTTTATTCTTTCTTTATTCTATAAATTATAACCACTTGAATATAAAC
